Addgene plasmid #226415: pGWB514-35S:VrFLS2-HA
Purpose: Expressing Vitis riparia FLS2 protein in plants
Depositing lab: Gitta Coaker. Depositing organization: University of California, Davis. Publication: Unlocking expanded flagellin perception through rational receptor engineering. Li T, Jarquin Bolanos E, Stevens DM, Sha H, Prigozhin DM, Coaker G. Nat Plants. 2025 Aug;11(8):1628-1641. doi: 10.1038/s41477-025-02049-y. Epub 2025 Jul 28. PubMed 40721669.
Backbone
  Vector backbone: pGWB514
  Vector type: Plant Expression
  Selectable markers: Hygromycin
Growth in bacteria
  Bacterial resistance: Spectinomycin, 50 μg/mL
  Growth temperature: 37°C
  Growth strain: DH5alpha
  Copy number: High Copy
Gene/Insert
  Gene/Insert name: VrFLS2
  Species: Vitis riparia
  Insert size (bp): 4000
  Promoter: 35S
  Tag / fusion protein: HA (C terminal on insert)
  Cloning method: Gateway Cloning
Terms and licenses: Academic/Nonprofit Terms; Industry Terms: Not Available to Industry
How to cite: pGWB514-35S:VrFLS2-HA was a gift from Gitta Coaker (Addgene plasmid # 226415 ; http://n2t.net/addgene:226415 ; RRID:Addgene_226415)
