[The description below was written by a language model from this plasmid's Addgene catalogue record and pLannotate feature annotations shown in this document.]
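Description:
pGWB514-35S:VrFLS2-HA is a Gateway-derived binary T-DNA vector (about 14 kb) built on the pGWB514 backbone for expressing the Vitis riparia FLS2 receptor in plants. Outside the T-DNA borders it carries a ColE1/pBR322-type origin with the bom mobilisation region for propagation in E. coli. It also has the pVS1 oriV, RepA and StaA functions, which allow replication and stable maintenance in Agrobacterium. Bacterial selection uses an aadA (SmR) gene conferring spectinomycin/streptomycin resistance. The catalogue lists the plasmid as high copy.

Between the nopaline-type right and left border repeats lie two plant cassettes. In the first, the CaMV 35S promoter drives the VrFLS2 insert (about 4 kb according to the record), which is flanked by the attB1 and attB2 sites left by Gateway recombination. Downstream of attB2, a 3xHA epitope is positioned to tag the protein at its C terminus, followed by a NOS terminator. The automated annotation recognises only parts of the insert, through homology to Arabidopsis and rice FLS2. This is expected for a grapevine orthologue and does not indicate a truncated gene. FLS2 is the leucine-rich-repeat receptor kinase that perceives the bacterial flagellin epitope flg22 and triggers pattern-triggered immunity. The second cassette, NOS promoter–HygR–NOS terminator, provides hygromycin selection of transformed plant tissue. Remnants of lacZα, lac promoter and a Tn5 transposase fragment are backbone carry-overs with no designed role.

The construct suits Agrobacterium-mediated transient or stable expression of the epitope-tagged receptor, with the HA tag allowing immunodetection. Typical uses include comparing flagellin recognition specificity among FLS2 variants.
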