Features (pLannotate 1.2.2; 28 found; start..end, strand, type, name):
    773..913     -  misc_feature   bom: basis of mobility region from pBR322
   1015..1054    -  CDS            rop (fragment): Rop protein, which maintains plasmids at low copy number; rop
   1257..1451    -  rep_origin     pVS1 oriV: origin of replication for the Pseudomonas plasmid pVS1 (Heeb et al., 2000)
   1517..2590    -  CDS            pVS1 RepA: replication protein from the Pseudomonas plasmid pVS1 (Heeb et al., 2000)
   3019..3648    -  CDS            pVS1 StaA: stability protein from the Pseudomonas plasmid pVS1 (Heeb et al., 2000)
   4208..4609    -  CDS            Y4CG_SINFN (fragment): Protein inferred from homology: Swiss-Prot protein existence level 3. From Sinorhizobium fredii (strain NBRC 101917 / NGR234).
   4949..4973    -  misc_feature   RB T-DNA repeat: right border repeat from nopaline C58 T-DNA
   5039..5193    -  CDS            lacZα (fragment): LacZα fragment of β-galactosidase; lacZ fragment
   5196..5216    -  misc_feature   MCS (fragment): pUC18/19 multiple cloning site
   5707..6048    +  promoter       CaMV 35S promoter: strong constitutive promoter from cauliflower mosaic virus
   6074..6098    +  protein_bind   attB1: mutant version of attB; recombination site for the Gateway® BP reaction BP Clonase™
   6203..6469    +  CDS            FLS2 (fragment): FLS2_ARATH - Experimental evidence at protein level: Swiss-Prot protein existence level 1. Constitutes the pattern-recognition receptor (PPR) that determines the specific perception of flagellin (flg22), a potent elicitor of the defense response to pathogen-associated molecular patterns (PAMPs). Flagellin-binding to the receptor is the first step to initiate the innate immune MAP kinase signaling cascade (MEKK1, MKK4/MKK5 and MPK3/MPK6), resulting in enhanced resistance against pathogens. Binding to the effector AvrPto1 or to the phosphatase hopD2 from Pseudomonas syringae blocks the downstrea
   7982..9595    +  CDS            FLS2 (fragment): FLS2_ORYSJ - Experimental evidence at protein level: Swiss-Prot protein existence level 1. Constitutes the pattern-recognition receptor (PPR) that determines the specific perception of flagellin (flg22), a potent elicitor of the defense response to pathogen-associated molecular patterns (PAMPs). Recognizes flg22 from Pseudomonas aeruginosa and Acidovorax avenae. flg22 is a peptide derived from the bacterial flagellin N-terminus sequence (PubMed:18986259, PubMed:25617720). Does not recognize flg22 from Xanthomonas oryzae pv. oryzae (Xoo) or Xanthomonas oryzae pv. oryzicola (Xoc) (PubMed:2561772
   9648..9672    -  protein_bind   attB2: mutant version of attB; recombination site for the Gateway® BP reaction BP Clonase™
   9701..9790    +  CDS            3xHA: three tandem HA epitope tags
   9824..10076   +  terminator     NOS terminator: nopaline synthase terminator and poly(A) signal
  10131..10153   -  protein_bind   lac operator (fragment): The lac repressor binds to the lac operator to inhibit transcription in E. coli. This inhibition can be relieved by adding lactose or isopropyl-β-D-thiogalactopyranoside (IPTG). lac repressor encoded by lacI
  10157..10187   -  promoter       lac promoter: promoter for the E. coli lac operon
  10202..10223   -  protein_bind   CAP binding site: CAP binding activates transcription in the presence of cAMP. E. coli catabolite activator protein
  10259..10511   -  terminator     NOS terminator: nopaline synthase terminator and poly(A) signal
  10662..11687   -  CDS            HygR: aminoglycoside phosphotransferase from E. coli; aph(4)-Ia; confers resistance to hygromycin
  11739..11918   -  promoter       NOS promoter: nopaline synthase promoter
  11998..12327   -  CDS            tnpA (fragment): TN5P_ECOLX - Also known as tnp. Experimental evidence at protein level: Swiss-Prot protein existence level 1. Mediates transposition of transposon Tn5 by a 'cut and paste' mechanism. First, the monomeric transposase binds the 19 bp inverted DNA repeats flanking the transposon. Then, dimerization of the DNA- bound transposase creates a synaptic DNA complex. After nicking of the first DNA strand, excision of the transposon proceeds through a series of intermediates. The transposase then mediates the insertion of the transposon at a new site by strand transfer. The activity of the wild- type tran
  12424..12448   -  misc_feature   LB T-DNA repeat: left border repeat from nopaline C58 T-DNA
  12707..12730   +  promoter       Pc promoter (fragment): intI1 (promoter lies within the coding sequence); class 1 integron promoter
  12906..12962   +  CDS            GmR (fragment): gentamycin acetyltransferase; aacC1; confers resistance to gentamycin
  12973..13760   +  CDS            SmR (fragment): aminoglycoside adenylyltransferase (Murphy, 1985); aadA; confers resistance to spectinomycin and streptomycin
  14006..587     +  rep_origin     ori (across the origin): high-copy-number ColE1/pMB1/pBR322/pUC origin of replication
>Addgene plasmid #226415 | pGWB514-35S:VrFLS2-HA | addgene full sequence | sequence record 450281 | Addgene NGS Result
TGAGATCCTTTTTTTCTGCGCGTAATCTGCTGCTTGCAAACAAAAAAACCACCGCTACCAGCGGTGGTTT
GTTTGCCGGATCAAAGCTACCAACTCTTTTTCCGAAGGTAACTGGCTTCAGCAGAGCGCAGATACCAAAT
ACTGTCCTTCTAGTGTAGCCGTAGTTAGGCCACCACTTCAAGAACTCTGTAGCACCGCCTACATACCTCG
CTCTGCTAATCCTGTTACCAGTGGCTGCTGCCAGTGGCGATAAGTCGTGTCTTACCGGGTTGGACTCAAG
ACGATAGTTACCGGATAAGGCGCAGCGGTCGGGCTGAACGGGGGGTTCGTGCACACAGCCCAGCTTGGAG
CGAACGACCTACACCGAACTGAGATACCTACAGCGTGAGCTATGAGAAAGCGCCACGCTTCCCGAAGGGA
GAAAGGCGGACAGGTATCCGGTAAGCGGCAGGGTCGGAACAGGAGAGCGCACGAGGGAGCTTCCAGGGGG
AAACGCCTGGTATCTTTATAGTCCTGTCGGGTTTCGCCACCTCTGACTTGAGCGTCGATTTTTGTGATGC
TCGTCAGGGGGGCGGAGCCTATGGAAAAACGCCAGCAACGCGGCCTTTTTACGGTTCCTGGCCTTTTGCT
GGCCTTTTGCTCACATGTTCTTTCCTGCGTTATCCCCTGATTCTGTGGATAACCGTATTACCGCCTTTGA
GTGAGCTGATACCGCTCGCCGCAGCCGAACGACCGAGCGCAGCGAGTCAGTGAGCGAGGAAGCGGAAGAG
CGCCTGATGCGGTATTTTCTCCTTACGCATCTGTGCGGTATTTCACACCGCATATGGTGCACTCTCAGTA
CAATCTGCTCTGATGCCGCATAGTTAAGCCAGTATACACTCCGCTATCGCTACGTGACTGGGTCATGGCT
GCGCCCCGACACCCGCCAACACCCGCTGACGCGCCCTGACGGGCTTGTCTGCTCCCGGCATCCGCTTACA
GACAAGCTGTGACCGTCTCCGGGAGCTGCATGTGTCAGAGGTTTTCACCGTCATCACCGAAACGCGCGAG
GCAGGGTGCCTTGATGTGGGCGCCGGCGGTCGAGTGGCGACGGCGCGGCTTGTCCGCGCCCTGGTAGATT
GCCTGGCCGTAGGCCAGCCATTTTTGAGCGGCCAGCGGCCGCGATAGGCCGACGCGAAGCGGCGGGGCGT
AGGGAGCGCAGCGACCGAAGGGTAGGCGCTTTTTGCAGCTCTTCGGCTGTGCGCTGGCCAGACAGTTATG
CACAGGCCAGGCGGGTTTTAAGAGTTTTAATAAGTTTTAAAGAGTTTTAGGCGGAAAAATCGCCTTTTTT
CTCTTTTATATCAGTCACTTACATGTGTGACCGGTTCCCAATGTACGGCTTTGGGTTCCCAATGTACGGG
TTCCGGTTCCCAATGTACGGCTTTGGGTTCCCAATGTACGTGCTATCCACAGGAAAGAGACCTTTTCGAC
CTTTTTCCCCTGCTAGGGCAATTTGCCCTAGCATCTGCTCCGTACATTAGGAACCGGCGGATGCTTCGCC
CTCGATCAGGTTGCGGTAGCGCATGACTAGGATCGGGCCAGCCTGCCCCGCCTCCTCCTTCAAATCGTAC
TCCGGCAGGTCATTTGACCCGATCAGCTTGCGCACGGTGAAACAGAACTTCTTGAACTCTCCGGCGCTGC
CACTGCGTTCGTAGATCGTCTTGAACAACCATCTGGCTTCTGCCTTGCCTGCGGCGCGGCGTGCCAGGCG
GTAGAGAAAACGGCCGATGCCGGGATCGATCAAAAAGTAATCGGGGTGAACCGTCAGCACGTCCGGGTTC
TTGCCTTCTGTGATCTCGCGGTACATCCAATCAGCTAGCTCGATCTCGATGTACTCCGGCCGCCCGGTTT
CGCTCTTTACGATCTTGTAGCGGCTAATCAAGGCTTCACCCTCGGATACCGTCACCAGGCGGCCGTTCTT
GGCCTTCTTCGTACGCTGCATGGCAACGTGCGTGGTGTTTAACCGAATGCAGGTTTCTACCAGGTCGTCT
TTCTGCTTTCCGCCATCGGCTCGCCGGCAGAACTTGAGTACGTCCGCAACGTGTGGACGGAACACGCGGC
CGGGCTTGTCTCCCTTCCCTTCCCGGTATCGGTTCATGGATTCGGTTAGATGGGAAACCGCCATCAGTAC
CAGGTCGTAATCCCACACACTGGCCATGCCGGCCGGCCCTGCGGAAACCTCTACGTGCCCGTCTGGAAGC
TCGTAGCGGATCACCTCGCCAGCTCGTCGGTCACGCTTCGACAGACGGAAAACGGCCACGTCCATGATGC
TGCGACTATCGCGGGTGCCCACGTCATAGAGCATCGGAACGAAAAAATCTGGTTGCTCGTCGCCCTTGGG
CGGCTTCCTAATCGACGGCGCACCGGCTGCCGGCGGTTGCCGGGATTCTTTGCGGATTCGATCAGCGGCC
GCTTGCCACGATTCACCGGGGCGTGCTTCTGCCTCGATGCGTTGCCGCTGGGCGGCCTGCGCGGCCTTCA
ACTTCTCCACCAGGTCATCACCCAGCGCCGCGCCGATTTGTACCGGGCCGGATGGTTTGCGACCGCTCAC
GCCGATTCCTCGGGCTTGGGGGTTCCAGTGCCATTGCAGGGCCGGCAGACAACCCAGCCGCTTACGCCTG
GCCAACCGCCCGTTCCTCCACACATGGGGCATTCCACGGCGTCGGTGCCTGGTTGTTCTTGATTTTCCAT
GCCGCCTCCTTTAGCCGCTAAAATTCATCTACTCATTTATTCATTTGCTCATTTACTCTGGTAGCTGCGC
GATGTATTCAGATAGCAGCTCGGTAATGGTCTTGCCTTGGCGTACCGCGTACATCTTCAGCTTGGTGTGA
TCCTCCGCCGGCAACTGAAAGTTGACCCGCTTCATGGCTGGCGTGTCTGCCAGGCTGGCCAACGTTGCAG
CCTTGCTGCTGCGTGCGCTCGGACGGCCGGCACTTAGCGTGTTTGTGCTTTTGCTCATTTTCTCTTTACC
TCATTAACTCAAATGAGTTTTGATTTAATTTCAGCGGCCAGCGCCTGGACCTCGCGGGCAGCGTCGCCCT
CGGGTTCTGATTCAAGAACGGTTGTGCCGGCGGCGGCAGTGCCTGGGTAGCTCACGCGCTGCGTGATACG
GGACTCAAGAATGGGCAGCTCGTACCCGGCCAGCGCCTCGGCAACCTCACCGCCGATGCGCGTGCCTTTG
ATCGCCCGCGACACGACAAAGGCCGCTTGTAGCCTTCCATCCGTGACCTCAATGCGCTGCTTAACCAGCT
CCACCAGGTCGGCGGTGGCCCATATGTCGTAAGGGCTTGGCTGCACCGGAATCAGCACGAAGTCGGCTGC
CTTGATCGCGGACACAGCCAAGTCCGCCGCCTGGGGCGCTCCGTCGATCACTACGAAGTCGCGCCGGCCG
ATGGCCTTCACGTCGCGGTCAATCGTCGGGCGGTCGATGCCGACAACGGTTAGCGGTTGATCTTCCCGCA
CGGCCGCCCAATCGCGGGCACTGCCCTGGGGATCGGAATCGACTAACAGAACATCGGCCCCGGCGAGTTG
CAGGGCGCGGGCTAGATGGGTTGCGATGGTCGTCTTGCCTGACCCGCCTTTCTGGTTAAGTACAGCGATA
ACCTTCATGCGTTCCCCTTGCGTATTTGTTTATTTACTCATCGCATCATATACGCAGCGACCGCATGACG
CAAGCTGTTTTACTCAAATACACATCACCTTTTTAGACGGCGGCGCTCGGTTTCTTCAGCGGCCAAGCTG
GCCGGCCAGGCCGCCAGCTTGGCATCAGACAAACCGGCCAGGATTTCATGCAGCCGCACGGTTGAGACGT
GCGCGGGCGGCTCGAACACGTACCCGGCCGCGATCATCTCCGCCTCGATCTCTTCGGTAATGAAAAACGG
TTCGTCCTGGCCGTCCTGGTGCGGTTTCATGCTTGTTCCTCTTGGCGTTCATTCTCGGCGGCCGCCAGGG
CGTCGGCCTCGGTCAATGCGTCCTCACGGAAGGCACCGCGCCGCCTGGCCTCGGTGGGCGTCACTTCCTC
GCTGCGCTCAAGTGCGCGGTACAGGGTCGAGCGATGCACGCCAAGCAGTGCAGCCGCCTCTTTCACGGTG
CGGCCTTCCTGGTCGATCAGCTCGCGGGCGTGCGCGATCTGTGCCGGGGTGAGGGTAGGGCGGGGGCCAA
ACTTCACGCCTCGGGCCTTGGCGGCCTCGCGCCCGCTCCGGGTGCGGTCGATGATTAGGGAACGCTCGAA
CTCGGCAATGCCGGCGAACACGGTCAACACCATGCGGCCGGCCGGCGTGGTGGTGTCGGCCCACGGCTCT
GCCAGGCTACGCAGGCCCGCGCCGGCCTCCTGGATGCGCTCGGCAATGTCCAGTAGGTCGCGGGTGCTGC
GGGCCAGGCGGTCTAGCCTGGTCACTGTCACAACGTCGCCAGGGCGTAGGTGGTCAAGCATCCTGGCCAG
CTCCGGGCGGTCGCGCCTGGTGCCGGTGATCTTCTCGGAAAACAGCTTGGTGCAGCCGGCCGCGTGCAGT
TCGGCCCGTTGGTTGGTCAAGTCCTGGTCGTCGGTGCTGACGCGGGCATAGCCCAGCAGGCCAGCGGCGG
CGCTCTTGTTCATGGCGTAATGTCTCCGGTTCTAGTCGCAAGTATTCTACTTTATGCGACTAAAACACGC
GACAAGAAAACGCCAGGAAAAGGGCAGGGCGGCAGCCTGTCGCGTAACTTAGGACTTGTGCGACATGTCG
TTTTCAGAAGACGGCTGCACTGAACGTCAGAAGCCGACTGCACTATAGCAGCGGAGGGGTTGGATCAAAG
TACTTTGATCCCGAGGGGAACCCTGTGGTTGGCATGCACATACAAATGGACGAACGGATAAACCTTTTCA
CGCCCTTTTAAATATCCGATTATTCTAATAAACGCTCTTTTCTCTTAGGTTTACCCGCCAATATATCCTG
TCAAACACTGATAGTTTAAACTGAAGGCGGGAAACGACAATCTGATCCAAGCTCAAGCTGCTCTAGCATT
CGCCATTCAGGCTGCGCAACTGTTGGGAAGGGCGATCGGTGCGGGCCTCTTCGCTATTACGCCAGCTGGC
GAAAGGGGGATGTGCTGCAAGGCGATTAAGTTGGGTAACGCCAGGGTTTTCCCAGTCACGACGTTGTAAA
ACGACGGCCAGTGCCAAGCTTGCATGCCTGCAGGTCCCCAGATTAGCCTTTTCAATTTCAGAAAGAATGC
TAACCCACAGATGGTTAGAGAGGCTTACGCAGCAGGTCTCATCAAGACGATCTACCCGAGCAATAATCTC
CAGGAAATCAAATACCTTCCCAAGAAGGTTAAAGATGCAGTCAAAAGATTCAGGACTAACTGCATCAAGA
ACACAGAGAAAGATATATTTCTCAAGATCAGAAGTACTATTCCAGTATGGACGATTCAAGGCTTGCTTCA
CAAACCAAGGCAAGTAATAGAGATTGGAGTCTCTAAAAAGGTAGTTCCCACTGAATCAAAGGCCATGGAG
TCAAAGATTCAAATAGAGGACCTAACAGAACTCGCCGTAAAGACTGGCGAACAGTTCATACAGAGTCTCT
TACGACTCAATGACAAGAAGAAAATCTTCGTCAACATGGTGGAGCACGACACACTTGTCTACTCCAAAAA
TATCAAAGATACAGTCTCAGAAGACCAAAGGGCAATTGAGACTTTTCAACAAAGGGTAATATCCGGAAAC
CTCCTCGGATTCCATTGCCCAGCTATCTGTCACTTTATTGTGAAGATAGTGGAAAAGGAAGGTGGCTCCT
ACAAATGCCATCATTGCGATAAAGGAAAGGCCATCGTTGAAGATGCCTCTGCCGACAGTGGTCCCAAAGA
TGGACCCCCACCCACGAGGAGCATCGTGGAAAAAGAAGACGTTCCAACCACGTCTTCAAAGCAAGTGGAT
TGATGTGATATCTCCACTGACGTAAGGGATGACGCACAATCCCACTATCCTTCGCAAGACCCTTCCTCTA
TATAAGGAAGTTCATTTCATTTGGAGAGAACACGGGGGACTCTAGAGTTATCAACAAGTTTGTACAAAAA
AGCAGGCTCCGCGGCCGCCCCCTTCACCATGGTGTCTGAAAGAGTCAGTTTAATCCTATTCCTGGTTTGT
TCATTTCTAGTACTGGTACCACCAGTTCTAACCATGGAGCCAAGCTTAGAAGTTGAACATGAGGCCTTGA
AGGCCTTTAAGAATTCAGTTGCTGACGACCCCTTTGGAGCCCTTGCAGATTGGAGTGAAGCCAACCATCA
CTGCAATTGGTCTGGAATCACATGTGACCTTTCATCCAATCATGTCATATCGGTCTCGCTGATGGAGAAG
CAGCTTGCAGGTCAGATCTCTCCATTCCTTGGAAACATTTCCATCCTCCAGGTTCTAGACTTGAGTTCCA
ACTCATTCACTGGCCACATTCCACCTCAGCTGGGGCTTTGCTCCCAGCTTTTAGAATTGAATCTTTTCCA
AAATTCTCTTTCTGGATCAATTCCACCAGAACTAGGAAACCTTAGAAATCTGCAGTCATTAGACTTGGGG
AGTAACTTCTTGGAAGGAAGCATCCCCAAAAGCATTTGCAACTGCACTGCCTTGTTGGGACTTGGCATCA
TCTTCAACAATCTCACAGGTACCATCCCAACAGACATTGGAAATTTAGCTAATCTTCAAATCCTTGTACT
ATATAGCAACAATATTATTGGTCCTATACCAGTTTCCATAGGTAAGTTGGGAGATTTGCAATCTCTAGAC
CTAAGTATCAACCAATTGTCTGGTGTAATGCCTCCAGAGATCGGGAACTTATCGAACTTAGAATATCTTC
AATTGTTTGAGAATCGCCTTTCTGGAAAAATCCCATCAGAACTGGGGCAGTGTAAGAAGCTGATCTATCT
GAACTTATACAGCAACCAATTTACAGGAGGCATTCCTTCTGAGCTAGGAAACTTGGTCCAGTTGGTTGCT
CTGAAGTTGTACAAAAATAGGTTAAATTCAACAATTCCAAGCTCCTTATTCCAGCTGAAATATTTGACTC
ACTTAGGAATCTCTGAGAATGAGTTGATTGGAACTATTCCCTCTGAGCTTGGATCTTTGAGATCACTGCA
GGTACTAACTTTGCATTCAAATAAGTTCACTGGGAAAATCCCTGCACAGATAACCAACTTGACAAACTTG
ACAATTTTGTCAATGAGCTTCAACTTCCTCACAGGGGAGCTTCCATCCAATATCGGATCCCTTCATAATT
TGAAGAACCTGACCATGCACAACAACCTTCTAGAGGGATCCATTCCATCTAGTATCACCAATTGCACCCA
TCTTGTCAACATCGGTTTAGCTTATAATATGATAACAGGGGAAATTCCACAAGGTTTGGGACAGTTGCCG
AATCTTACTTTCCTTGGTTTAGGGGTTAACAAAATGTCGGGGAACATTCCTGACGACCTCTTCAATTGCT
CAAATCTGGCTATCCTAGATTTGGCCAGGAACAATTTCAGTGGAGTTCTGAAACCAGGCATTGGCAAGCT
CTATAATCTGCAAAGATTGCAAGCCCACAAGAATTCCTTAGTAGGGCCTATCCCACCTGAGATTGGCAAT
TTAAGTCAATTGTTCTCCTTACAGCTGAATGGGAATAGTTTGTCAGGCACAGTTCCTCCTGAATTATCCA
AGCTTTCTCCCCTTCAGGGTCTGTACCTCGATGACAATGCCCTAGAAGGTGCAATTCCTGAGGAAATTTT
TGAACTAAAACATCTCAGTGAGCTTGGTTTGGGTGACAACCGGTTCGCAGGACACATTCCACATGCTGTC
TCTAAACTTGAGTCGCTTTTGAACTTGTACCTCAATGGAAACGTGCTCAATGGATCCATCCCAGCAAGCA
TGGCTCGTCTTTCTCGGCTGGCAATCTTGGATCTCTCTCACAACCATCTTGTCGGGTCAATACCGGGACC
TGTCATTGCTAGTATGAAAAACATGCAGATATATCTCAACTTTTCACACAATTTCTTATCAGGACCCATT
CCAGATGAGATTGGGAAATTGGAGATGGTCCAGATCGTAGATATGTCAAACAATAATCTGTCAGGGAGCA
TTCCAGAGACTCTTCAAGGCTGCAGAAACTTGTTCAATCTTGATCTGTCAGTGAATGAGCTTTCTGGTCC
AGTTCCAGAGAAGGCATTTGCCCAAATGGATGTACTTACAAGCTTGAACCTTTCAAGAAATAATTTAAAT
GGTGGACTACCTGGAAGCTTAGCGAATATGAAGAATCTAAGCTCTCTGGACCTTTCTCAGAACAAGTTCA
AGGGCATGATCCCGGAGAGTTATGCAAATATTTCCACCTTGAAGCAGCTGAATCTTTCTTTCAATCAACT
GGAAGGCCGTGTTCCAGAGACTGGGATATTCAAAAACGTAAGTGCATCTTCTTTGGTGGGAAACCCAGGT
CTTTGTGGAACCAAATTTCTAGGGTCATGCAGGAATAAGAGCCATTTAGCTGCTTCTCATCGATTCTCCA
AGAAAGGTCTGTTGATTCTCGGGGTACTTGGATCCCTCATTGTATTGCTGCTTCTCACATTTTCTGTTAT
AATCTTCTGTCGGTACTTCAGAAAGCAAAAAACAGTTGAAAATCCAGAACCAGAGTATGCTTCAGCATTG
ACGCTCAAGAGGTTCAATCAAAAGGATTTAGAAATAGCTACCGGCTTCTTTAGTGCAGAAAACATCATTG
GGGCCAGCACTTTGAGTACGGTATACAAGGGCAGAACGGAAGATGGGAAGATTGTAGCCGTAAAGAAATT
GAATTTGCAACAGTTCTCTGCTGAGGCTGATAAGTGCTTCAATAGAGAAGTGAAGACCCTGAGCCGACTC
AGGCACAGAAACCTCGTAAAGGTACTTGGGTATGCTTGGGAAAGTGGAAAAATAAAGGCTCTAGTTCTGG
AATACATGGAGAAGGGGAACTTGGACAGCATTATACATGAACCAGGGGTGGATCATTCAAGGTGGACTTT
ATTGGAGAGAATCAATGTTTGTATTTCCATTGCAAGGGGGCTGGTTTACTTGCATTCAGGGTATGATTTC
CCCATTGTCCACTGTGACTTGAAGCCTTCTAATGTTCTTTTGGATGGAGATTTGGAGGCCCATGTGAGTG
ATTTTGGAACATCTCGAGTTCTGGGTGTTCATCTCCAGGATGGAAGCAGTGTTTCCTTATCATCAGCATT
TGAAGGCACAATCGGATACTTGGCACCAGAGTTCGCATACATGAGGGAGCTCACAACCAAAGTCGATGTG
TTCAGCTTTGGGATCATAGTAATGGAGTTCCTAACAAAAAGAAGGCCAACAGGACTGGCAGCAGAGGATG
GCTTGCCATTGACCTTGCGTCAGCTGGTGGATGCGGCCCTTGCCAGTGGATCCAAAAGACTTCTTCAAAT
AGTGGACCCTTTCTTAGCTTCAATTGTAACAGCGAACGAGGGGGAAGTACTGGAAAAGCTGCTTAAACTG
GCCTTGTCTTGCACCTGCACTGAGCCTGGGGATCGACCCGACATGAATGAGGTGTTGTCCAGTCTTTTGA
AGCTAGGAGCAAACATACCACCTCCATTACCATCATCATCAAAGGGTGGGCGCGCCGACCCAGCTTTCTT
GTACAAAGTGGTTGATAACAGCGGGTTAATTAACATCTTTTACCCATACGATGTTCCTGACTATGCGGGC
TATCCCTATGACGTCCCGGACTATGCAGGATCCTATCCATATGACGTTCCAGATTACGCTGCTCAGTGCA
GCGCTTAGAGCTCGAATTTCCCCGATCGTTCAAACATTTGGCAATAAAGTTTCTTAAGATTGAATCCTGT
TGCCGGTCTTGCGATGATTATCATATAATTTCTGTTGAATTACGTTAAGCATGTAATAATTAACATGTAA
TGCATGACGTTATTTATGAGATGGGTTTTTATGATTAGAGTCCCGCAATTATACATTTAATACGCGATAG
AAAACAAAATATAGCGCGCAAACTAGGATAAATTATCGCGCGCGGTGTCATCTATGTTACTAGATCGGGA
ATTGGTTCCGGAACCAATTCGTAATCATGTCATAGCTGTTTCCTGTGTGAAATTGTTATCCGCTCACAAT
TCCACACAACATACGAGCCGGAAGCATAAAGTGTAAAGCCTGGGGTGCCTAATGAGTGAGCTAACTCACA
TTAGGCTGAATTAGGCGCGCCTATTTCTATTAATTCCCGATCTAGTAACATAGATGACACCGCGCGCGAT
AATTTATCCTAGTTTGCGCGCTATATTTTGTTTTCTATCGCGTATTAAATGTATAATTGCGGGACTCTAA
TCATAAAAACCCATCTCATAAATAACGTCATGCATTACATGTTAATTATTACATGCTTAACGTAATTCAA
CAGAAATTATATGATAATCATCGCAAGACCGGCAACAGGATTCAATCTTAAGAAACTTTATTGCCAAATG
TTTGAACGATCGGGGAAATTCGGGGGATCGATCCCGCGAACTGTGGACGAGAACTGTGCCACCAAGCGTA
AGGCCGTTCTCTCGCATTTGCCTTGCTAGGCTCGCGCGAGTTGCTGGCTGAGGCGTTCTCGAAATCAGCT
CTTGTTCGGTCGGCATCTACTCTATTCCTTTGCCCTCGGACGAGTGCTGGGGCGTCGGTTTCCACTATCG
GCGAGTACTTCTACACAGCCATCGGTCCAGACGGCCGCGCTTCTGCGGGCGATTTGTGTACGCCCGACAG
TCCCGGCTCCGGATCGGACGATTGCGTCGCATCGACCCTGCGCCCAAGCTGCATCATCGAAATTGCCGTC
AACCAAGCTCTGATAGAGTTGGTCAAGACCAATGCGGAGCATATACGCCCGGAGCCGCGGCGATCCTGCA
AGCTCCGGATGCCTCCGCTCGAAGTAGCGCGTCTGCTGCTCCATACAAGCCAACCACGGCCTCCAGAAGA
AGATGTTGGCGACCTCGTATTGGGAATCCCCGAACATCGCCTCGCTCCAGTCAATGACCGCTGTTATGCG
GCCATTGTCCGTCAGGACATTGTTGGAGCCGAAATCCGCGTGCACGAGGTGCCGGACTTCGGGGCAGTCC
TCGGCCCAAAGCATCAGCTCATCGAGAGCCTGCGCGACGGACGCACTGACGGTGTCGTCCATCACAGTTT
GCCAGTGATACACATGGGGATCAGCAATCGCGCATATGAAATCACGCCATGTAGTGTATTGACCGATTCC
TTGCGGTCCGAATGGGCCGAACCCGCTCGTCTGGCTAAGATCGGCCGCAGCGATCGCATCCATGGCCTCC
GCGACCGGCTGCAGAACAGCGGGCAGTTCGGTTTCAGGCAGGTCTTGCAACGTGACACCCTGTGCACGGC
GGGAGATGCAATAGGTCAGGCTCTCGCTGAATGCCCCAATGTCAAGCACTTCCGGAATCGGGAGCGCGGC
CGATGCAAAGTGCCGATAAACATAACGATCTTTGTAGAAACCATCGGCGCAGCTATTTACCCGCAGGACA
TATCCACGCCCTCCTACATCGAAGCTGAAAGCACGAGATTCTTCGCCCTCCGAGAGCTGCATCAGGTCGG
AGACGCTGTCGAACTTTTCGATCAGAAACTTCTCGACAGACGTCGCGGTGAGTTCAGGCTTTTTCATATC
TTATTGCCCCCCGGGATCAGATCTGGATTGAGAGTGAATATGAGACTCTAATTGGATACCGAGGGGAATT
TATGGAACGTCAGTGGAGCATTTTTGACAAGAAATATTTGCTAGCTGATAGTGACCTTAGGCGACTTTTG
AACGCGCAATAATGGTTTCTGACGTATGTGCTTAGCTCATTAAACTCCAGAAACCCGCGGCTGAGTGGCT
CCTTCAACGTTGCGGTTCTGTCAGTTCCAAACGTAAAACGGCTTGTCCCGCGTCATCGGCGGGGGTCATA
ACGTGACTCCCTTAATTCTCCGCTCATGATCTTGATCCCCTGCGCCATCAGATCCTTGGCGGCAAGAAAG
CCATCCAGTTTACTTTGCAGGGCTTCCCAACCTTACCAGAGGGCGCCCCAGCTGGCAATTCCGGTTCGCT
TGCTGTCCATAAAACCGCCCAGTCTAGCTATCGCCATGTAAGCCCACTGCAAGCTACCTGCTTTCTCTTT
GCGCTTGCGTTTTCCCTTGTCCAGATAGCCCAGTAGCTGACATTCATCCGGGGTCAGCACCGTTTCTGCG
GACTGGCTTTCTACGTGTTCCGCTTCCTTTAGCAGCCCTTGCGCCCTGAGTGCTTGCGGCAGCGTGAAGC
TGATCCGTCGAGATTAATAGAAATAAATTCAGCCTAATTCGGCGTTAATTCAGTACATTAAAAACGTCCG
CAATGTGTTATTAAGTTGTCTAAGCGTCAATTTGTTTACACCACAATATATCCTGCCACCAGCCAGCCAA
CAGCTCCCCGACCGGCAGCTCGGCACAAAATCACCACTCGATACAGGCAGCCCATCAGTCCGGGACGGCG
TCAGCGGGAGAGCCGTTGTAAGGCGGCAGACTTTGCTCATGTTACCGATGCTATTCGGAAGAACGGCAAC
TAAGCTGCCGGGTTTGAAACACGGATGATCTCGCGGAGGGTAGCATGTTGATTGTAACGATGACAGAGCG
TTGCTGCCTGTGATCAATTCGGGCACGAACCCAGTGGACATAAGCCTGTTCGGTTCGTAAGCTGTAATGC
AAGTAGCGTATGCGCTCACGCAACTGGTCCAGAACCTTGACCGAACGCAGCGGTGGTAACGGCGCAGTGG
CGGTTTTCATGGCTTGTTATGACTGTTTTTTTGGGGTACAGTCTATGCCTCGGGCATCCAAGCAGCAAGC
GCGTTACGCCGTGGGTCGATGTTTGATGTTATGGAGCAGCAACGATGTTACGCAGCAGGGCAGTCGCCCT
AAAACAAAGTTAAACATCATGGGGGAAGCGGTGATCGCCGAAGTATCGACTCAACTATCAGAGGTAGTTG
GCGTCATCGAGCGCCATCTCGAACCGACGTTGCTGGCCGTACATTTGTACGGCTCCGCAGTGGATGGCGG
CCTGAAGCCACACAGTGATATTGATTTGCTGGTTACGGTGACCGTAAGGCTTGATGAAACAACGCGGCGA
GCTTTGATCAACGACCTTTTGGAAACTTCGGCTTCCCCTGGAGAGAGCGAGATTCTCCGCGCTGTAGAAG
TCACCATTGTTGTGCACGACGACATCATTCCGTGGCGTTATCCAGCTAAGCGCGAACTGCAATTTGGAGA
ATGGCAGCGCAATGACATTCTTGCAGGTATCTTCGAGCCAGCCACGATCGACATTGATCTGGCTATCTTG
CTGACAAAAGCAAGAGAACATAGCGTTGCCTTGGTAGGTCCAGCGGCGGAGGAACTCTTTGATCCGGTTC
CTGAACAGGATCTATTTGAGGCGCTAAATGAAACCTTAACGCTATGGAACTCGCCGCCCGACTGGGCTGG
CGATGAGCGAAATGTAGTGCTTACGTTGTCCCGCATTTGGTACAGCGCAGTAACCGGCAAAATCGCGCCG
AAGGATGTCGCTGCCGACTGGGCAATGGAGCGCCTGCCGGCCCAGTATCAGCCCGTCATACTTGAAGCTA
GACAGGCTTATCTTGGACAAGAAGAAGATCGCTTGGCCTCGCGCGCAGATCAGTTGGAAGAATTTGTCCA
CTACGTGAAAGGCGAGATCACCAAGGTAGTCGGCAAATAATGTCTAGCTAGAAATTCGTTCAAGCCGACG
CCGCTTCGCGGCGCGGCTTAACTCAAGCGTTAGATGCACTAAGCACATAATTGCTCACAGCCAAACTATC
AGGTCAAGTCTGCTTTTATTATTTTTAAGCGTGCATAATAAGCCCTACACAAATTGGGAGATATATCATG
CATGACCAAAATCCCTTAACGTGAGTTTTCGTTCCACTGAGCGTCAGACCCCGTAGAAAAGATCAAAGGA
TCTTCT
